Addgene plasmid #41270: TAL3096
Depositing lab: Keith Joung. Depositing organization: Massachusetts General Hospital. Publication: Targeted gene disruption in somatic zebrafish cells using engineered TALENs. Sander JD, Cade L, Khayter C, Reyon D, Peterson RT, Joung JK, Yeh JR. Nat Biotechnol. 2011 Aug 5;29(8):697-8. doi: 10.1038/nbt.1934. PubMed 21822241.
Backbone
  Vector backbone: JDS70
  Backbone manufacturer: Addgene plasmid #32285
  Backbone size w/o insert (bp): 6447
  Vector type: Mammalian Expression ; T7
Growth in bacteria
  Bacterial resistance: Ampicillin, 100 μg/mL
  Growth temperature: 37°C
  Growth strain: XL1 Blue
  Copy number: High Copy
Gene/Insert
  Gene/Insert name: ZebrafishCommunity-hnrnpk-Left (alt name: hnrnpk)
  Species: D. rerio (zebrafish)
  Insert size (bp): 1640
  Entrez Gene: hnrnpk (a.k.a. hnrpk, wu:fb37h02, wu:fi34c04, zgc:66162)
  Promoter: CMV
  Tag / fusion protein: 3X Flag (N terminal on backbone); WT FOKI (C terminal on backbone)
  Cloning method: Restriction Enzyme; 5′ cloning site N/A (destroyed during cloning); 3′ cloning site N/A (destroyed during cloning)
  Sequencing primers: 5′ CMV-F; 3′ BGH-rev
Terms and licenses: Academic/Nonprofit Terms; Industry Terms: Not Available to Industry
Depositor comments: Target binding site: TCAGCAACAAAGAGAGTA It is strongly recommended that users perform a diagnostic digest to verify this plasmid prior to use. For example, a double digest of the plasmid with BamHI and KpnI should result in two bands at 2.3kb and 5.8kb.
How to cite: TAL3096 was a gift from Keith Joung (Addgene plasmid # 41270 ; http://n2t.net/addgene:41270 ; RRID:Addgene_41270)
