[The description below was written by a language model from this plasmid's Addgene catalogue record.]
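Description:
TAL3096 is a TALEN expression plasmid built on the JDS70 backbone, a mammalian expression vector that also carries a T7 promoter. It encodes the "left" half of a TAL effector nuclease pair directed against the zebrafish (Danio rerio) hnrnpk gene. The plasmid is propagated in E. coli as a high-copy construct under ampicillin selection. The record does not include a feature table, so the origin of replication and other backbone elements are not itemised. The use of a BGH reverse sequencing primer suggests a BGH polyadenylation region downstream of the coding sequence.

The insert of about 1.6 kb is not the hnrnpk gene itself. It is an engineered array of TAL effector repeats designed to recognise a specific 18-nucleotide site within that locus. It was cloned by restriction enzyme methods into the roughly 6.4 kb backbone, and the cloning sites were destroyed in the process. The backbone supplies an N-terminal 3X FLAG tag for detection and a C-terminal wild-type FokI nuclease domain, giving a FLAG–TALE repeat–FokI fusion protein. FokI cleaves only as a dimer, so this left monomer must be used with a matching right-hand TALEN that binds the opposite strand nearby. Together they create a double-strand break, and error-prone repair of that break yields insertion or deletion mutations.

The CMV promoter drives expression in transfected mammalian cells. The T7 promoter allows in vitro transcription of TALEN mRNA, the form typically injected into zebrafish embryos. The construct belongs to a set made for targeted gene disruption in zebrafish. The depositor advises verifying the plasmid by diagnostic restriction digest before use.
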