>Addgene plasmid #41270 | TAL3096 | depositor partial sequence | sequence record 54909 | TAL3096 sequence 2430 bps
TCTAGAGCTAGCACCATGGACTACAAAGACCATGACGGTGATTATAAAGATCATGACATCGATTACAAGG
ATGACGATGACAAGATGGCCCCCAAGAAGAAGAGGAAGGTGGGCATTCACCGCGGGGTACCTATGGTGGA
CTTGAGGACACTCGGTTATTCGCAACAGCAACAGGAGAAAATCAAGCCTAAGGTCAGGAGCACCGTCGCG
CAACACCACGAGGCGCTTGTGGGGCATGGCTTCACTCATGCGCATATTGTCGCGCTTTCACAGCACCCTG
CGGCGCTTGGGACGGTGGCTGTCAAATACCAAGATATGATTGCGGCCCTGCCCGAAGCCACGCACGAGGC
AATTGTAGGGGTCGGTAAACAGTGGTCGGGAGCGCGAGCACTTGAGGCGCTGCTGACTGTGGCGGGTGAG
CTTAGGGGGCCTCCGCTCCAGCTCGACACCGGGCAGCTGCTGAAGATCGCGAAGAGAGGGGGAGTAACAG
CGGTAGAGGCAGTGCACGCCTGGCGCAATGCGCTCACCGGGGCCCCCTTGAACCTGACCCCAGACCAGGT
AGTCGCAATCGCGTCACATGACGGGGGAAAGCAAGCCCTGGAAACCGTGCAAAGGTTGTTGCCGGTCCTT
TGTCAAGACCACGGCCTTACACCGGAGCAAGTCGTGGCCATTGCAAGCAACATCGGTGGCAAACAGGCTC
TTGAGACGGTTCAGAGACTTCTCCCAGTTCTCTGTCAAGCCCACGGGCTGACTCCCGATCAAGTTGTAGC
GATTGCGAATAACAATGGAGGGAAACAAGCATTGGAGACTGTCCAACGGCTCCTTCCCGTGTTGTGTCAA
GCCCACGGTTTGACGCCTGCACAAGTGGTCGCCATCGCCAGCCATGATGGCGGTAAGCAGGCGCTGGAAA
CAGTACAGCGCCTGCTGCCTGTACTGTGCCAGGATCATGGACTGACCCCAGACCAGGTAGTCGCAATCGC
GTCGAACATTGGGGGAAAGCAAGCCCTGGAAACCGTGCAAAGGTTGTTGCCGGTCCTTTGTCAAGACCAC
GGCCTTACACCGGAGCAAGTCGTGGCCATTGCAAGCAACATCGGTGGCAAACAGGCTCTTGAGACGGTTC
AGAGACTTCTCCCAGTTCTCTGTCAAGCCCACGGGCTGACTCCCGATCAAGTTGTAGCGATTGCGTCGCA
TGACGGAGGGAAACAAGCATTGGAGACTGTCCAACGGCTCCTTCCCGTGTTGTGTCAAGCCCACGGTTTG
ACGCCTGCACAAGTGGTCGCCATCGCCTCCAATATTGGCGGTAAGCAGGCGCTGGAAACAGTACAGCGCC
TGCTGCCTGTACTGTGCCAGGATCATGGACTGACCCCAGACCAGGTAGTCGCAATCGCGTCGAACATTGG
GGGAAAGCAAGCCCTGGAAACCGTGCAAAGGTTGTTGCCGGTCCTTTGTCAAGACCACGGCCTTACACCG
GAGCAAGTCGTGGCCATTGCAAGCAACATCGGTGGCAAACAGGCTCTTGAGACGGTTCAGAGACTTCTCC
CAGTTCTCTGTCAAGCCCACGGGCTGACTCCCGATCAAGTTGTAGCGATTGCGAATAACAATGGAGGGAA
ACAAGCATTGGAGACTGTCCAACGGCTCCTTCCCGTGTTGTGTCAAGCCCACGGTTTGACGCCTGCACAA
GTGGTCGCCATCGCCTCCAATATTGGCGGTAAGCAGGCGCTGGAAACAGTACAGCGCCTGCTGCCTGTAC
TGTGCCAGGATCATGGACTGACCCCAGACCAGGTAGTCGCAATCGCGAACAATAATGGGGGAAAGCAAGC
CCTGGAAACCGTGCAAAGGTTGTTGCCGGTCCTTTGTCAAGACCACGGCCTTACACCGGAGCAAGTCGTG
GCCATTGCAAGCAACATCGGTGGCAAACAGGCTCTTGAGACGGTTCAGAGACTTCTCCCAGTTCTCTGTC
AAGCCCACGGGCTGACTCCCGATCAAGTTGTAGCGATTGCGAATAACAATGGAGGGAAACAAGCATTGGA
GACTGTCCAACGGCTCCTTCCCGTGTTGTGTCAAGCCCACGGTTTGACGCCTGCACAAGTGGTCGCCATC
GCCTCGAATGGCGGCGGTAAGCAGGCGCTGGAAACAGTACAGCGCCTGCTGCCTGTACTGTGCCAGGATC
ATGGACTGACACCCGAACAGGTGGTCGCCATTGCTTCTAACATCGGAGGACGGCCAGCCTTGGAGTCCAT
CGTAGCCCAATTGTCCAGGCCCGATCCCGCGTTGGCTGCGTTAACGAATGACCATCTGGTGGCGTTGGCA
TGTCTTGGTGGACGACCCGCGCTCGATGCAGTCAAAAAGGGTCTGCCTCATGCTCCCGCATTGATCAAAA
GAACCAACCGGCGGATTCCCGAGAGAACTTCCCATCGAGTCGCGGGATCC
