>Addgene plasmid #41270 | TAL3096 | addgene partial sequence | sequence record 56492 | JDS-TALEN-F 5'-TAGGGGTCGGTAAACAGTGG-3'
GCGCTGCTGACTGTGGCGGGTGAGCTTAGGGGGCCTCCGCTCCAGCTCGACACCGGGCAGCTGCTGAAGA
TCGCGAAGAGAGGGGGAGTAACAGCGGTAGAGGCAGTGCACGCCTGGCGCAATGCGCTCACCGGGGCCCC
CTTGAACCTGACCCCAGACCAGGTAGTCGCAATCGCGTCACATGACGGGGGAAAGCAAGCCCTGGAAACC
GTGCAAAGGTTGTTGCCGGTCCTTTGTCAAGACCACGGCCTTACACCGGAGCAAGTCGTGGCCATTGCAA
GCAACATCGGTGGCAAACAGGCTCTTGAGACGGTTCAGAGACTTCTCCCAGTTCTCTGTCAAGCCCACGG
GCTGACTCCCGATCAAGTTGTAGCGATTGCGAATAACAATGGAGGGAAACAAGCATTGGAGACTGTCCAA
CGGCTCCTTCCCGTGTTGTGTCAAGCCCACGGTTTGACGCCTGCACAAGTGGTCGCCATCGCCAGCCATG
ATGGCGGTAAGCAGGCGCTGGAAACAGTACAGCGCCTGCTGCCTGTACTGTGCCAGGATCATGGACTGAC
CCCAGACCAGGTAGTCGCAATCGCGTCGAACATTGGGGGAAAGCAAGCCCTGGAAACCGTGCAAAGGTTG
TTGCCGGTCCTTTGTCAAGACCACGGCCTTACACCGGAGCAAGTCGTGGCCATTGCAAGCAACATCGGTG
GCAAACAGGCTCTTGAGACGGTTCAGAGACTTCTCCCAGTTCTCTGTCAAGCCCACGGGCTGACTCCCGA
TCAAGTTGTAGCGATTGCGTCGCATGACGGAGGGAAACAAGCATTGGAGACTGTCCAACGGCTCCTTCCC
GTGTTGTGTCAAGCCCACGGTTTGACGCCTGCACAAGTGGTCGCCATCGCCTCCAATATTGGCGGTAAGC
AGGCGCTGGAAACAGTACAGCGCCTGCTGCCTGTACTGTGCCAGGATCATGGACTGACCCC
